LOCUS       Exported 902 bp ds-DNA linear SYN 18-MAY-2021
DEFINITION  Localization: Nuclear Envelope, Excitation: 434, Emission: 474.
ACCESSION   .
VERSION     .
KEYWORDS    mTurquoise-LaminB1-10
SOURCE      synthetic DNA construct
  ORGANISM  synthetic DNA construct
REFERENCE   1 (bases 1 to 902)
  TITLE     Davidson Cyan Fluorescent Proteins
REFERENCE   2 (bases 1 to 902)
  AUTHORS   .
  TITLE     Direct Submission
  JOURNAL   Exported May 18, 2021 from SnapGene Server 1.1.58
            http://www.snapgene.com
FEATURES             Location/Qualifiers
     source          1..902
                     /organism="synthetic DNA construct"
                     /mol_type="other DNA"
ORIGIN
        1 agtccggact cagatctcga gctcaagctt cgatggcgac tgcgaccccc gtgccgccgc
       61 ggatgggcag ccgcgctggc ggccccacca cgccgctgag ccccacgcgc ctgtcgcggc
      121 tccaggagaa ggaggagctg cgcgagctca atgaccggct ggcggtgtac atcgacaagg
      181 tgcgcagcct ggagacggag aacagcgcgc tgcagctgca ggtgacggag cgcgaggagg
      241 tgcgcggccg tgagctcacc ggcctcaagg cgctctacga gaccgagctg gccgacgcgc
      301 gacgcgcgct cgacgacacg gcccgcgagc gcgccaagct gcagatcgag ctgggcaagt
      361 gcaaggcgga acacgaccag ctgctcctca actatgctaa gaaggaatct gatcttaatg
      421 gcgcccagat caagcttcga gaatatgaag cagcactcaa ttcgaaagat gcagctcttg
      481 ctactgcact tggtgacaaa aaaagtttag agggagattt ggaggatctg aaggatcaga
      541 ttgcccagtt ggaagcctcc ttagctgcag ccaaaaaaca gttagcagat gaaactttac
      601 ttaaagtaga tttggagaat cgttgtcaga gccttactga ggacttggag tttcgcaaaa
      661 gcatgtatga agaggagatt aacgagacca gaaggaagca tgaaacgcgc ttggtagagg
      721 tggattctgg gcgtcaaatt gagtatgagt acaagctggc gcaagccctt catgagatga
      781 gagagcaaca tgatgcccaa gtgaggctgt ataaggagga gctggagcag acttaccatg
      841 ccaaacttga gaatgccaga ctgtcatcag agatgaatac ttctactgtc aacagtgcca
      901 gg
//
