>Addgene plasmid #55565 | mTurquoise-LaminB1-10 | depositor partial sequence | sequence record 85972 | insert sequence
CTAGCGCTACCGGTCGCCACCATGGTGAGCAAGGGCGAGGAGCTGTTCACCGGGGTGGTGCCCATCCTGG
TCGAGCTGGACGGCGACGTAAACGGCCACAAGTTCAGCGTGTCCGGCGAGGGCGAGGGCGATGCCACCTA
CGGCAAGCTGACCCTGAAGTTCATCTGCACCACCGGCAAGCTGCCCGTGCCCTGGCCCACCCTCGTGACC
ACCCTGTCCTGGGGCGTGCAGTGCTTCGCCCGCTACCCCGACCACATGAAGCAGCACGACTTCTTCAAGT
CCGCCATGCCCGAAGGCTACGTCCAGGAGCGCACCATCTTCTTCAAGGACGACGGCAACTACAAGACCCG
CGCCGAGGTGAAGTTCGAGGGCGACACCCTGGTGAACCGCATCGAGCTGAAGGGCATCGACTTCAAGGAG
GACGGCAACATCCTGGGGCACAAGCTGGAGTACAACTACATCAGCGACAACGTCTATATCACCGCCGACA
AGCAGAAGAACGGCATCAAGGCCAACTTCAAGATCCGCCACAACATCGAGGACGGCGGCGTGCAGCTCGC
CGACCACTACCAGCAGAACACCCCCATCGGCGACGGCCCCGTGCTGCTGCCCGACAACCACTACCTGAGC
ACCCAGTCCAAGCTGAGCAAAGACCCCAACGAGAAGCGCGATCACATGGTCCTGCTGGAGTTCGTGACCG
CCGCCGGGATCACTCTCGGCATGGACGAGCTGTACAAGTCCGGACTCAGATCTCGAGCTCAAGCTTCGAT
GGCGACTGCGACCCCCGTGCCGCCGCGGATGGGCAGCCGCGCTGGCGGCCCCACCACGCCGCTGAGCCCC
ACGCGCCTGTCGCGGCTCCAGGAGAAGGAGGAGCTGCGCGAGCTCAATGACCGGCTGGCGGTGTACATCG
ACAAGGTGCGCAGCCTGGAGACGGAGAACAGCGCGCTGCAGCTGCAGGTGACGGAGCGCGAGGAGGTGCG
CGGCCGTGAGCTCACCGGCCTCAAGGCGCTCTACGAGACCGAGCTGGCCGACGCGCGACGCGCGCTCGAC
GACACGGCCCGCGAGCGCGCCAAGCTGCAGATCGAGCTGGGCAAGTGCAAGGCGGAACACGACCAGCTGC
TCCTCAACTATGCTAAGAAGGAATCTGATCTTAATGGCGCCCAGATCAAGCTTCGAGAATATGAAGCAGC
ACTCAATTCGAAAGATGCAGCTCTTGCTACTGCACTTGGTGACAAAAAAAGTTTAGAGGGAGATTTGGAG
GATCTGAAGGATCAGATTGCCCAGTTGGAAGCCTCCTTAGCTGCAGCCAAAAAACAGTTAGCAGATGAAA
CTTTACTTAAAGTAGATTTGGAGAATCGTTGTCAGAGCCTTACTGAGGACTTGGAGTTTCGCAAAAGCAT
GTATGAAGAGGAGATTAACGAGACCAGAAGGAAGCATGAAACGCGCTTGGTAGAGGTGGATTCTGGGCGT
CAAATTGAGTATGAGTACAAGCTGGCGCAAGCCCTTCATGAGATGAGAGAGCAACATGATGCCCAAGTGA
GGCTGTATAAGGAGGAGCTGGAGCAGACTTACCATGCCAAACTTGAGAATGCCAGACTGTCATCAGAGAT
GAATACTTCTACTGTCAACAGTGCCAGGGAAGAACTGATGGAAAGCCGCATGAGAATTGAGAGCCTTTCA
TCCCAGCTTTCTAATCTACAGAAAGAGTCTAGAGCATGTTTGGAAAGGATTCAAGAATTAGAGGACTTGC
TTGCTAAAGAAAAAGACAACTCTCGTCGCATGCTGACAGACAAAGAGAGAGAGATGGCGGAAATAAGGGA
TCAAATGCAGCAACAGCTGAATGACTATGAACAGCTTCTTGATGTAAAGTTAGCCCTGGACATGGAAATC
AGTGCTTACAGGAAACTCTTAGAAGGCGAAGAAGAGAGGTTGAAGCTGTCTCCAAGCCCTTCTTCCCGTG
TGACAGTATCCCGAGCATCCTCAAGTCGTAGTGTACGTACAACTAGAGGAAAGCGGAAGAGGGTTGATGT
GGAAGAATCAGAGGCGAGTAGTAGTGTTAGCATCTCTCATTCCGCCTCAGCCACTGGAAATGTTTGCATC
GAAGAAATTGATGTTGATGGGAAATTTATCCGCTTGAAGAACACTTCTGAACAGGATCAACCAATGGGAG
GCTGGGAGATGATCAGAAAAATTGGAGACACATCAGTCAGTTATAAATATACCTCAAGATATGTGCTGAA
GGCAGGCCAGACTGTTACAATTTGGGCTGCAAACGCTGGTGTCACAGCCAGCCCCCCAACTGACCTCATC
TGGAAGAACCAGAACTCGTGGGGCACTGGCGAAGATGTGAAGGTTATATTGAAAAATTCTCAGGGAGAGG
AGGTTGCTCAAAGAAGTACAGTCTTTAAAACAACCATACCTGAAGAAGAGGAGGAGGAGGAAGAAGCAGC
TGGAGTGGTTGTTGAGGAAGAACTTTTCCACCAGCAGGGAACCCCAAGAGCATCCAATAGAAGCTGTGCA
ATTATGTAGGGATCCACCGGATCTAGATAACTGATC
