[The description below was written by a language model from this plasmid's Addgene catalogue record and the feature table of its GenBank file.]
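Description:
mTurquoise-LaminB1-10 is a mammalian expression plasmid that produces human lamin B1 (LMNB1) fused to the cyan fluorescent protein mTurquoise. The fluorescent protein is supplied by the mTurquoise backbone (about 4.75 kb without the insert) and sits at the N terminus of the fusion, so lamin B1 follows it in frame. The "10" in the name probably refers to the linker between the two parts, though the record does not explain it. Transcription is driven by the CMV promoter, a strong constitutive promoter in most mammalian cell lines. The listed 3′ sequencing primer points to an SV40 polyadenylation signal downstream of the insert. The plasmid is maintained at high copy number in E. coli under kanamycin selection, and a neomycin resistance marker allows G418 selection of stably transfected mammalian cells. The cloning method used to insert the lamin B1 sequence is not recorded.

Lamin B1 is an intermediate filament protein of the nuclear lamina, the meshwork lining the inner face of the nuclear envelope, so the fusion serves as a cyan marker of that structure. The record gives the localization as nuclear envelope, with excitation at 434 nm and emission at 474 nm. Typical uses would be outlining the nuclear periphery in live or fixed cells and combining it with other colours in multi-label imaging. The GenBank record held for this plasmid covers only a 902 bp portion of the sequence and carries no annotated features beyond the source entry. Elements such as the replication origin and the exact fusion junction therefore cannot be confirmed from it.
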