Addgene plasmid #55565: mTurquoise-LaminB1-10
Purpose: Localization: Nuclear Envelope, Excitation: 434, Emission: 474
Depositing lab: Michael Davidson. Depositing organization: Florida State University, Tallahassee.
Backbone
  Vector backbone: mTurquoise
  Backbone size w/o insert (bp): 4750
  Vector type: Mammalian Expression
  Selectable markers: Neomycin (select with G418)
Growth in bacteria
  Bacterial resistance: Kanamycin, 50 μg/mL
  Growth temperature: 37°C
  Growth strain: DH5alpha
  Copy number: High Copy
Gene/Insert
  Gene/Insert name: LaminB1 (alt name: NM_005573.2)
  Species: H. sapiens (human)
  Entrez Gene: LMNB1 (a.k.a. ADLD, LMN, LMN2, LMNB, MCPH26)
  Promoter: CMV
  Tag / fusion protein: mTurquoise (N terminal on backbone)
  Cloning method: Unknown
  Sequencing primers: 5′ CMV-F; 3′ SV40pA-R
Terms and licenses: Academic/Nonprofit Terms; Industry Terms
Depositor comments: . Excitation = 434; Emission = 474
How to cite: mTurquoise-LaminB1-10 was a gift from Michael Davidson (Addgene plasmid # 55565 ; http://n2t.net/addgene:55565 ; RRID:Addgene_55565)
